>Addgene plasmid #43016 | I-ATCC | depositor partial sequence | sequence record 58281 | I-ATCC sequence 424 bps
CGTCTCCTGACCCCAGAGCAGGTCGTGGCAATCGCCTCCAACATTGGCGGGAAACAGGCACTCGAGACTG
TCCAGCGCCTGCTTCCCGTGCTGTGCCAAGCGCACGGACTCACCCCAGAGCAGGTCGTGGCCATTGCCTC
GAATGGAGGGGGCAAACAGGCGTTGGAAACCGTACAACGATTGCTGCCGGTGCTGTGCCAAGCGCACGGC
CTCACCCCAGAGCAGGTCGTGGCGATCGCAAGCCACGACGGAGGAAAGCAAGCCTTGGAAACAGTACAGA
GGCTGTTGCCTGTGCTGTGCCAAGCGCACGGATTAACCCCAGAGCAGGTCGTGGCGATCGCAAGCCACGA
CGGAGGAAAGCAAGCCTTGGAAACAGTACAGAGGCTGTTGCCTGTGCTGTGCCAAGCGCACGGCTTAAGA
GACG
