>Addgene plasmid #43016 | I-ATCC | addgene partial sequence | sequence record 59945 | M13-F20 5'-TGTAAAACGACGGCCAGT-3'
CTATAGGGCGAATTGGGCCCTCTAGATGCATGCTCGAGCGGCCGCCAGTGTGATGGATATCTGCAGAATT
CGCCCTTATATAGATGCCGTCCTAGCGCGTCTCCTGACCCCAGAGCAGGTCGTGGCAATCGCCTCCAACA
TTGGCGGGAAACAGGCACTCGAGACTGTCCAGCGCCTGCTTCCCGTGCTGTGCCAAGCGCACGGACTCAC
CCCAGAGCAGGTCGTGGCCATTGCCTCGAATGGAGGGGGCAAACAGGCGTTGGAAACCGTACAACGATTG
CTGCCGGTGCTGTGCCAAGCGCACGGCCTCACCCCAGAGCAGGTCGTGGCGATCGCAAGCCACGACGGAG
GAAAGCAAGCCTTGGAAACAGTACAGAGGCTGTTGCCTGTGCTGTGCCAAGCGCACGGATTAACCCCAGA
GCAGGTCGTGGCGATCGCAAGCCACGACGGAGGAAAGCAAGCCTTGGAAACAGTACAGAGGCTGTTGCCT
GTGCTGTGCCAAGCGCACGGCTTAAGAGACGTGGGCACAGGAAAGATACTTAAGGGCGAATTCCAGCACA
CTGGCGGCCGTTACTAGTGGATCCGAGCTCGGTACCAAGCTTGATGCATAGCTTGAGTATTCTATAGTGT
CACCTAAATAGCTTGGCGTAATCATGGTCATAGCTGTTTCCTGTGTGAAATTGTTATCCGCTCACAATTC
CACACAACATACGAGCCGGAAGCATAAAGTGTAAAGCCTGGGGTGCCTAATGAGTGAGCTAACTCACATT
AATTGCGTTGCGCTCACTGCCCGCTTTCCAGTCGGGAAACCTGTCGTGCCAGCTGCATTAATGAATCGGC
CAACGCGCGGGGAGAGGCGGTTTGCGTATTGGGCGCTCTTCCGCTTCCTCGCTCACTGACTCGCTG
