[The description below was written by a language model from this plasmid's Addgene catalogue record.]
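Description:
I-ATCC is a bacterial cloning plasmid built on the commercial pCRII-TOPO backbone (about 4 kb without insert), into which a 424 bp synthetic insert was placed by TOPO cloning. It is a high-copy plasmid propagated in E. coli and carries resistance to both ampicillin and kanamycin, consistent with the dual markers of this backbone. The insert is flanked by the vector's standard T7 and M13-reverse priming sites, which are the ones listed for sequence verification. No feature table is provided, so the exact arrangement of elements around the insert cannot be confirmed from the record.

The record does not describe the insert beyond its name, synthetic origin and size. The plasmid was deposited in connection with a TALEN genome-editing system developed for making human stem cell-based disease models. In that context, the name and length suggest a pre-assembled block of TALE repeat units recognising the four-base sequence ATCC, with the "I" prefix plausibly indicating its position within a multi-part assembly scheme. This reading is an inference from the name and the associated publication rather than something stated in the catalogue fields. The vector has no stated eukaryotic promoter, reporter or mammalian selection marker, and it is classed purely as a cloning vector. It is therefore best understood as a storage and amplification plasmid for a modular DNA part that would be excised or amplified and combined with other modules to build full-length TALE nuclease arrays in a separate expression vector.
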