Addgene plasmid #43016: I-ATCC
Depositing lab: Chad Cowan & Kiran Musunuru. Depositing organization: Harvard University. Publication: A TALEN Genome-Editing System for Generating Human Stem Cell-Based Disease Models. Ding Q, Lee YK, Schaefer EA, Peters DT, Veres A, Kim K, Kuperwasser N, Motola DL, Meissner TB, Hendriks WT, Trevisan M, Gupta RM, Moisan A, Banks E, Friesen M, Schinzel RT, Xia F, Tang A, Xia Y, Figueroa E, Wann A, Ahfeldt T, Daheron L, Zhang F, Rubin LL, Peng LF, Chung RT, Musunuru K, Cowan CA. Cell Stem Cell. 2012 Dec 12. pii: S1934-5909(12)00645-5. doi: 10.1016/j.stem.2012.11.011. PubMed 23246482.
Backbone
  Vector backbone: pCRII-TOPO
  Backbone manufacturer: Invitrogen
  Backbone size w/o insert (bp): 3973
  Vector type: Bacterial Cloning
Growth in bacteria
  Bacterial resistance: Ampicillin and Kanamycin, 100 & 50 μg/mL
  Growth temperature: 37°C
  Growth strain: Top10
  Copy number: High Copy
Gene/Insert
  Gene/Insert name: I-ATCC
  Species: Synthetic
  Insert size (bp): 424
  Cloning method: TOPO Cloning
  Sequencing primers: 5′ T7; 3′ M13-rev
Terms and licenses: Academic/Nonprofit Terms; Industry Terms: Not Available to Industry
How to cite: I-ATCC was a gift from Chad Cowan & Kiran Musunuru (Addgene plasmid # 43016 ; http://n2t.net/addgene:43016 ; RRID:Addgene_43016)
